Addgene plasmid #83923: pACYC-GroEL/ES-TF
Purpose: Co-expresses cytoplasmic copies of the Gro EL/ES and Trigger Factor protein folding chaperones.
Depositing lab: Karl Griswold. Depositing organization: Dartmouth College and Medical School. Publication: Engineering Escherichia coli for soluble expression and single step purification of active human lysozyme. Lamppa JW, Tanyos SA, Griswold KE. J Biotechnol. 2013 Mar 10;164(1):1-8. doi: 10.1016/j.jbiotec.2012.11.007. Epub 2012 Dec 7. PubMed 23220215.
Backbone
  Vector backbone: pACYCDuet-1
  Backbone manufacturer: EMD Millipore
  Total vector size (bp): 7166
  Vector type: Bacterial Expression
Growth in bacteria
  Bacterial resistance: Chloramphenicol, 25 μg/mL
  Growth temperature: 37°C
  Growth strain: DH5alpha
  Copy number: Unknown
Gene/Insert 1
  Gene/Insert name: Gro EL/ES
  Species: E. coli
  Promoter: T7
  Cloning method: Restriction Enzyme; 5′ cloning site NcoI (not destroyed); 3′ cloning site HindIII (not destroyed)
  Sequencing primers: 5′ ggatctcgacgctctccct; 3′ gattatgcggccgtgtacaa
Gene/Insert 2
  Gene/Insert name: Trigger Factor
  Species: E. coli
  Promoter: T7
  Cloning method: Restriction Enzyme; 5′ cloning site NdeI (not destroyed); 3′ cloning site XhoI (not destroyed)
  Sequencing primers: 5′ ttgtacacggccgcataatc; 3′ gctagttattgctcagcgg
Terms and licenses: Academic/Nonprofit Terms; Industry Terms: Not Available to Industry
How to cite: pACYC-GroEL/ES-TF was a gift from Karl Griswold (Addgene plasmid # 83923 ; http://n2t.net/addgene:83923 ; RRID:Addgene_83923)
