[The description below was written by a language model from this plasmid's Addgene catalogue record and pLannotate feature annotations shown in this document.]
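Description:
pACYC-GroEL/ES-TF is a bacterial expression plasmid of about 7.2 kb built on the pACYCDuet-1 backbone, designed to co-express two E. coli cytoplasmic protein-folding chaperone systems. It replicates from the medium-copy p15A origin and is selected with chloramphenicol through a cat gene driven by its own promoter. Because p15A is compatible with ColE1-type origins, the plasmid can be maintained alongside a second expression vector carrying the protein of interest. The backbone also supplies lacI with its native promoter. Short annotated fragments of TcR, IS1 and RSF ori appear to be backbone remnants or partial sequence matches rather than functional elements.

The payload occupies both Duet cloning sites. In the first, cloned NcoI to HindIII, a T7 promoter with an adjacent lac operator and a T7 gene 10 ribosome binding site drives groES (groS) followed by groEL (groL), arranged as a single bicistronic unit. In the second, cloned NdeI to XhoI, another T7 promoter/lac operator pair drives Trigger Factor, the ribosome-associated chaperone. A single T7 terminator lies downstream of this second cassette. An S-tag fragment sits just after the Trigger Factor coding region, but the record does not state whether it is fused in frame. Expression requires a host supplying T7 RNA polymerase and is repressed by LacI until induced with IPTG or lactose.

The depositor and sequencing-derived records show the same features in the same arrangement, differing only in orientation, start point and two nucleotides of length. The plasmid is intended as a helper that raises chaperone levels to improve soluble yield of difficult recombinant proteins. The associated publication concerns soluble expression of active human lysozyme in E. coli.
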