Features (pLannotate 1.2.2; 21 found; start..end, strand, type, name):
      3..27      +  protein_bind   lac operator: The lac repressor binds to the lac operator to inhibit transcription in E. coli. This inhibition can be relieved by adding lactose or isopropyl-β-D-thiogalactopyranoside (IPTG). lac repressor encoded by lacI
     42..64      +  RBS            RBS: efficient ribosome binding site from bacteriophage T7 gene 10 (Olins and Rangwala, 1989)
     77..364     +  CDS            groS (sequence withheld): CH10_ECO24 - Also known as groES From Escherichia coli O139:H28 (strain E24377A / ETEC).
    411..2021    +  CDS            groL1 (sequence withheld): CH601_ECOK1 - Also known as groEL1 From Escherichia coli O1:K1 / APEC.
   2127..2145    +  promoter       T7 promoter: promoter for bacteriophage T7 RNA polymerase
   2146..2170    +  protein_bind   lac operator: The lac repressor binds to the lac operator to inhibit transcription in E. coli. This inhibition can be relieved by adding lactose or isopropyl-β-D-thiogalactopyranoside (IPTG). lac repressor encoded by lacI
   2213..3511    +  CDS            Trigger Factor: ribosome-associated chaperone from E. coli (Hoffmann et al., 2010)
   3524..3565    +  CDS            S-Tag (fragment): affinity and epitope tag derived from pancreatic ribonuclease A
   3595..3612    +  CDS            SET1 (fragment): solubility-enhancement tag derived from T7 phage gene 10B
   3620..3667    +  terminator     T7 terminator: transcription terminator for bacteriophage T7 RNA polymerase
   3890..4546    -  CDS            cat: CAT_ECOLX - Experimental evidence at protein level: Swiss-Prot protein existence level 1. This enzyme is an effector of chloramphenicol resistance in bacteria. From Escherichia coli. This protein is used as a marker in many commonly used cloning vectors, such as pACYC184.
   4547..4649    -  promoter       cat promoter: promoter of the E. coli cat gene encoding chloramphenicol acetyltransferase
   4770..4913    +  mobile_element IS1 (fragment): prokaryotic transposable element IS1
   5032..5087    -  rep_origin     RSF ori (fragment): Plasmids containing the RSF 1030 origin of replication can be propagated in E. coli cells that contain additional plasmids with compatible origins.
   5175..5719    -  rep_origin     p15A ori: Plasmids containing the medium-copy-number p15A origin of replication can be propagated in E. coli cells that contain a second plasmid with the ColE1 origin.
   5831..5895    -  CDS            TcR (fragment): tetracycline efflux protein; tet; confers resistance to tetracycline
   5910..5931    -  protein_bind   CAP binding site: CAP binding activates transcription in the presence of cAMP. E. coli catabolite activator protein
   5944..7026    -  CDS            lacI: lac repressor; lacI; The lac repressor binds to the lac operator to inhibit transcription in E. coli. This inhibition can be relieved by adding lactose or isopropyl-β-D-thiogalactopyranoside (IPTG).
   7027..7104    -  promoter       lacI promoter: lacI
   7112..7147    -  CDS            TcR (fragment): tetracycline efflux protein; tet; confers resistance to tetracycline
   7150..2       +  promoter       T7 promoter (across the origin): promoter for bacteriophage T7 RNA polymerase
>Addgene plasmid #83923 | pACYC-GroEL/ES-TF | depositor full sequence | sequence record 160363 | pACYC-GroEL/ES-TF sequence 7166 bps
GGGGAATTGTGAGCGGATAACAATTCCCCTGTAGAAATAATTTTGTTTAACTTTAATAAGGAGATATACC
ATGGGG
[288 nt withheld, positions 77-364]
TAATCCGCGCACGACACTGAACATACGAATTTAAGGAATAAAGATA
[1644 nt withheld, positions 411-2054]
TAAGCTTGCGGCCGCATAATGCTTAAGTCGAACAGAAAGTAATCGTATTGTACACGGCCGCATAATCGAA
ATTAATACGACTCACTATAGGGGAATTGTGAGCGGATAACAATTCCCCATCTTAGTATATTAGTTAAGTA
TAAGAAGGAGATATACATATGCAAGTTTCAGTTGAAACCACTCAAGGCCTTGGCCGCCGTGTAACGATTA
CTGTCGCTGCTGACAGCATCGAGACCGCTGTTAAAAGCGAGCTGGTCAACGTTGCGAAAAAAGTACGTAT
TGACGGCTTCCGCAAAGGCAAAGTGCCAATGAATATCGTTGCTCAGCGTTATGGCGCGTCTGTACGCCAG
GACGTTCTGGGTGACCTGATGAGCCGTAACTTCATTGACGCCATCATTAAAGAAAAAATCAATCCGGCTG
GCGCACCGACTTATGTTCCGGGCGAATACAAGCTGGGTGAAGACTTCACTTACTCTGTAGAGTTTGAAGT
TTATCCGGAAGTTGAACTGCAGGGTCTGGAAGCGATCGAAGTTGAAAAACCGATCGTTGAAGTGACCGAC
GCTGACGTTGACGGCATGCTGGATACTCTGCGTAAACAGCAGGCGACCTGGAAAGAAAAAGACGGCGCTG
TTGAAGCAGAAGACCGCGTAACCATCGACTTCACCGGTTCTGTAGACGGCGAAGAGTTCGAAGGCGGTAA
AGCGTCTGATTTCGTACTGGCGATGGGCCAGGGTCGTATGATCCCGGGCTTTGAAGACGGTATCAAAGGC
CACAAAGCTGGCGAAGAGTTCACCATCGACGTGACCTTCCCGGAAGAATACCACGCAGAAAGCCTGAAAG
GTAAAGCAGCGAAATTCGCTATCAACCTGAAGAAAGTTGAAGAGCGTGAACTGCCGGAACTGACTGCAGA
ATTCATCAAACGTTTCGGCGTTGAAGATGGTTCCGTAGAAGGTCTGCGCGCTGAAGTGCGTAAAAACATG
GAGCGCGAGCTGAAGAGCGCCATCCGTAACCGCGTTAAGTCTCAGGCGATCGAAGGTCTGGTAAAAGCTA
ACGACATCGACGTACCGGCTGCGCTGATCGACAGCGAAATCGACGTTCTGCGTCGCCAGGCTGCACAGCG
TTTCGGTGGCAACGAAAAACAAGCTCTGGAACTGCCGCGCGAACTGTTCGAAGAACAGGCTAAACGCCGC
GTAGTTGTTGGCCTGCTGCTGGGCGAAGTTATCCGCACCAACGAGCTGAAAGCTGACGAGGAGCGCGTGA
AAGGCCTGATCGAAGAGATGGCTTCTGCGTACGAAGATCCGAAAGAAGTTATCGAGTTCTACAGCAAAAA
CAAAGAACTGATGGACAACATGCGCAATGTTGCTCTGGAAGAACAGGCTGTTGAAGCTGTACTGGCGAAA
GCGAAAGTGACTGAAAAAGAAACCACTTTCAACGAGCTGATGAACCAGCAGGCGTAACTCGAGTCTGGTA
AAGAAACCGCTGCTGCGAAATTTGAACGCCAGCACATGGACTCGTCTACTAGCGCAGCTTAATTAACCTA
GGCTGCTGCCACCGCTGAGCAATAACTAGCATAACCCCTTGGGGCCTCTAAACGGGTCTTGAGGGGTTTT
TTGCTGAAACCTCAGGCATTTGAGAAGCACACGGTCACACTGCTTCCGGTAGTCAATAAACCGGTAAACC
AGCAATAGACATAAGCGGCTATTTAACGACCCTGCCCTGAACCGACGACCGGGTCGAATTTGCTTTCGAA
TTTCTGCCATTCATCCGCTTATTATCACTTATTCAGGCGTAGCACCAGGCGTTTAAGGGCACCAATAACT
GCCTTAAAAAAATTACGCCCCGCCCTGCCACTCATCGCAGTACTGTTGTAATTCATTAAGCATTCTGCCG
ACATGGAAGCCATCACAGACGGCATGATGAACCTGAATCGCCAGCGGCATCAGCACCTTGTCGCCTTGCG
TATAATATTTGCCCATAGTGAAAACGGGGGCGAAGAAGTTGTCCATATTGGCCACGTTTAAATCAAAACT
GGTGAAACTCACCCAGGGATTGGCTGAGACGAAAAACATATTCTCAATAAACCCTTTAGGGAAATAGGCC
AGGTTTTCACCGTAACACGCCACATCTTGCGAATATATGTGTAGAAACTGCCGGAAATCGTCGTGGTATT
CACTCCAGAGCGATGAAAACGTTTCAGTTTGCTCATGGAAAACGGTGTAACAAGGGTGAACACTATCCCA
TATCACCAGCTCACCGTCTTTCATTGCCATACGGAACTCCGGATGAGCATTCATCAGGCGGGCAAGAATG
TGAATAAAGGCCGGATAAAACTTGTGCTTATTTTTCTTTACGGTCTTTAAAAAGGCCGTAATATCCAGCT
GAACGGTCTGGTTATAGGTACATTGAGCAACTGACTGAAATGCCTCAAAATGTTCTTTACGATGCCATTG
GGATATATCAACGGTGGTATATCCAGTGATTTTTTTCTCCATTTTAGCTTCCTTAGCTCCTGAAAATCTC
GATAACTCAAAAAATACGCCCGGTAGTGATCTTATTTCATTATGGTGAAAGTTGGAACCTCTTACGTGCC
GATCAACGTCTCATTTTCGCCAAAAGTTGGCCCAGGGCTTCCCGGTATCAACAGGGACACCAGGATTTAT
TTATTCTGCGAAGTGATCTTCCGTCACAGGTATTTATTCGGCGCAAAGTGCGTCGGGTGATGCTGCCAAC
TTACTGATTTAGTGTATGATGGTGTTTTTGAGGTGCTCCAGTGGCTTCTGTTTCTATCAGCTGTCCCTCC
TGTTCAGCTACTGACGGGGTGGTGCGTAACGGCAAAAGCACCGCCGGACATCAGCGCTAGCGGAGTGTAT
ACTGGCTTACTATGTTGGCACTGATGAGGGTGTCAGTGAAGTGCTTCATGTGGCAGGAGAAAAAAGGCTG
CACCGGTGCGTCAGCAGAATATGTGATACAGGATATATTCCGCTTCCTCGCTCACTGACTCGCTACGCTC
GGTCGTTCGACTGCGGCGAGCGGAAATGGCTTACGAACGGGGCGGAGATTTCCTGGAAGATGCCAGGAAG
ATACTTAACAGGGAAGTGAGAGGGCCGCGGCAAAGCCGTTTTTCCATAGGCTCCGCCCCCCTGACAAGCA
TCACGAAATCTGACGCTCAAATCAGTGGTGGCGAAACCCGACAGGACTATAAAGATACCAGGCGTTTCCC
CTGGCGGCTCCCTCGTGCGCTCTCCTGTTCCTGCCTTTCGGTTTACCGGTGTCATTCCGCTGTTATGGCC
GCGTTTGTCTCATTCCACGCCTGACACTCAGTTCCGGGTAGGCAGTTCGCTCCAAGCTGGACTGTATGCA
CGAACCCCCCGTTCAGTCCGACCGCTGCGCCTTATCCGGTAACTATCGTCTTGAGTCCAACCCGGAAAGA
CATGCAAAAGCACCACTGGCAGCAGCCACTGGTAATTGATTTAGAGGAGTTAGTCTTGAAGTCATGCGCC
GGTTAAGGCTAAACTGAAAGGACAAGTTTTGGTGACTGCGCTCCTCCAAGCCAGTTACCTCGGTTCAAAG
AGTTGGTAGCTCAGAGAACCTTCGAAAAACCGCCCTGCAAGGCGGTTTTTTCGTTTTCAGAGCAAGAGAT
TACGCGCAGACCAAAACGATCTCAAGAAGATCATCTTATTAATCAGATAAAATATTTCTAGATTTCAGTG
CAATTTATCTCTTCAAATGTAGCACCTGAAGTCAGCCCCATACGATATAAGTTGTAATTCTCATGTTAGT
CATGCCCCGCGCCCACCGGAAGGAGCTGACTGGGTTGAAGGCTCTCAAGGGCATCGGTCGAGATCCCGGT
GCCTAATGAGTGAGCTAACTTACATTAATTGCGTTGCGCTCACTGCCCGCTTTCCAGTCGGGAAACCTGT
CGTGCCAGCTGCATTAATGAATCGGCCAACGCGCGGGGAGAGGCGGTTTGCGTATTGGGCGCCAGGGTGG
TTTTTCTTTTCACCAGTGAGACGGGCAACAGCTGATTGCCCTTCACCGCCTGGCCCTGAGAGAGTTGCAG
CAAGCGGTCCACGCTGGTTTGCCCCAGCAGGCGAAAATCCTGTTTGATGGTGGTTAACGGCGGGATATAA
CATGAGCTGTCTTCGGTATCGTCGTATCCCACTACCGAGATGTCCGCACCAACGCGCAGCCCGGACTCGG
TAATGGCGCGCATTGCGCCCAGCGCCATCTGATCGTTGGCAACCAGCATCGCAGTGGGAACGATGCCCTC
ATTCAGCATTTGCATGGTTTGTTGAAAACCGGACATGGCACTCCAGTCGCCTTCCCGTTCCGCTATCGGC
TGAATTTGATTGCGAGTGAGATATTTATGCCAGCCAGCCAGACGCAGACGCGCCGAGACAGAACTTAATG
GGCCCGCTAACAGCGCGATTTGCTGGTGACCCAATGCGACCAGATGCTCCACGCCCAGTCGCGTACCGTC
TTCATGGGAGAAAATAATACTGTTGATGGGTGTCTGGTCAGAGACATCAAGAAATAACGCCGGAACATTA
GTGCAGGCAGCTTCCACAGCAATGGCATCCTGGTCATCCAGCGGATAGTTAATGATCAGCCCACTGACGC
GTTGCGCGAGAAGATTGTGCACCGCCGCTTTACAGGCTTCGACGCCGCTTCGTTCTACCATCGACACCAC
CACGCTGGCACCCAGTTGATCGGCGCGAGATTTAATCGCCGCGACAATTTGCGACGGCGCGTGCAGGGCC
AGACTGGAGGTGGCAACGCCAATCAGCAACGACTGTTTGCCCGCCAGTTGTTGTGCCACGCGGTTGGGAA
TGTAATTCAGCTCCGCCATCGCCGCTTCCACTTTTTCCCGCGTTTTCGCAGAAACGTGGCTGGCCTGGTT
CACCACGCGGGAAACGGTCTGATAAGAGACACCGGCATACTCTGCGACATCGTATAACGTTACTGGTTTC
ACATTCACCACCCTGAATTGACTCTCTTCCGGGCGCTATCATGCCATACCGCGAAAGGTTTTGCGCCATT
CGATGGTGTCCGGGATCTCGACGCTCTCCCTTATGCGACTCCTGCATTAGGAAATTAATACGACTCACTA
TA
