Features (pLannotate 1.2.2; 21 found; start..end, strand, type, name):
    484..505     +  protein_bind   CAP binding site: CAP binding activates transcription in the presence of cAMP. E. coli catabolite activator protein
    520..584     +  CDS            TcR (fragment): tetracycline efflux protein; tet; confers resistance to tetracycline
    696..1241    +  rep_origin     p15A ori: Plasmids containing the medium-copy-number p15A origin of replication can be propagated in E. coli cells that contain a second plasmid with the ColE1 origin.
   1329..1384    +  rep_origin     RSF ori (fragment): Plasmids containing the RSF 1030 origin of replication can be propagated in E. coli cells that contain additional plasmids with compatible origins.
   1503..1646    -  mobile_element IS1 (fragment): prokaryotic transposable element IS1
   1767..1869    +  promoter       cat promoter: promoter of the E. coli cat gene encoding chloramphenicol acetyltransferase
   1870..2526    +  CDS            cat: CAT_ECOLX - Experimental evidence at protein level: Swiss-Prot protein existence level 1. This enzyme is an effector of chloramphenicol resistance in bacteria. From Escherichia coli. This protein is used as a marker in many commonly used cloning vectors, such as pACYC184.
   2750..2797    -  terminator     T7 terminator: transcription terminator for bacteriophage T7 RNA polymerase
   2805..2822    -  CDS            SET1 (fragment): solubility-enhancement tag derived from T7 phage gene 10B
   2852..2893    -  CDS            S-Tag (fragment): affinity and epitope tag derived from pancreatic ribonuclease A
   2906..4204    -  CDS            Trigger Factor: ribosome-associated chaperone from E. coli (Hoffmann et al., 2010)
   4247..4271    -  protein_bind   lac operator: The lac repressor binds to the lac operator to inhibit transcription in E. coli. This inhibition can be relieved by adding lactose or isopropyl-β-D-thiogalactopyranoside (IPTG). lac repressor encoded by lacI
   4272..4290    -  promoter       T7 promoter: promoter for bacteriophage T7 RNA polymerase
   4396..6006    -  CDS            groL1 (sequence withheld): CH601_ECOK1 - Also known as groEL1 From Escherichia coli O1:K1 / APEC.
   6053..6340    -  CDS            groS (sequence withheld): CH10_ECO24 - Also known as groES From Escherichia coli O139:H28 (strain E24377A / ETEC).
   6353..6375    -  RBS            RBS: efficient ribosome binding site from bacteriophage T7 gene 10 (Olins and Rangwala, 1989)
   6390..6414    -  protein_bind   lac operator: The lac repressor binds to the lac operator to inhibit transcription in E. coli. This inhibition can be relieved by adding lactose or isopropyl-β-D-thiogalactopyranoside (IPTG). lac repressor encoded by lacI
   6415..6433    -  promoter       T7 promoter: promoter for bacteriophage T7 RNA polymerase
   6436..6471    +  CDS            TcR (fragment): tetracycline efflux protein; tet; confers resistance to tetracycline
   6479..6556    +  promoter       lacI promoter: lacI
   6557..471     +  CDS            lacI (across the origin): lac repressor; lacI; The lac repressor binds to the lac operator to inhibit transcription in E. coli. This inhibition can be relieved by adding lactose or isopropyl-β-D-thiogalactopyranoside (IPTG).
>Addgene plasmid #83923 | pACYC-GroEL/ES-TF | addgene full sequence | sequence record 350803 | Addgene NGS Result
CTCACTCGCAATCAAATTCAGCCGATAGCGGAACGGGAAGGCGACTGGAGTGCCATGTCCGGTTTTCAAC
AAACCATGCAAATGCTGAATGAGGGCATCGTTCCCACTGCGATGCTGGTTGCCAACGATCAGATGGCGCT
GGGCGCAATGCGCGCCATTACCGAGTCCGGGCTGCGCGTTGGTGCGGACATCTCGGTAGTGGGATACGAC
GATACCGAAGACAGCTCATGTTATATCCCGCCGTTAACCACCATCAAACAGGATTTTCGCCTGCTGGGGC
AAACCAGCGTGGACCGCTTGCTGCAACTCTCTCAGGGCCAGGCGGTGAAGGGCAATCAGCTGTTGCCCGT
CTCACTGGTGAAAAGAAAAACCACCCTGGCGCCCAATACGCAAACCGCCTCTCCCCGCGCGTTGGCCGAT
TCATTAATGCAGCTGGCACGACAGGTTTCCCGACTGGAAAGCGGGCAGTGAGCGCAACGCAATTAATGTA
AGTTAGCTCACTCATTAGGCACCGGGATCTCGACCGATGCCCTTGAGAGCCTTCAACCCAGTCAGCTCCT
TCCGGTGGGCGCGGGGCATGACTAACATGAGAATTACAACTTATATCGTATGGGGCTGACTTCAGGTGCT
ACATTTGAAGAGATAAATTGCACTGAAATCTAGAAATATTTTATCTGATTAATAAGATGATCTTCTTGAG
ATCGTTTTGGTCTGCGCGTAATCTCTTGCTCTGAAAACGAAAAAACCGCCTTGCAGGGCGGTTTTTCGAA
GGTTCTCTGAGCTACCAACTCTTTGAACCGAGGTAACTGGCTTGGAGGAGCGCAGTCACCAAAACTTGTC
CTTTCAGTTTAGCCTTAACCGGCGCATGACTTCAAGACTAACTCCTCTAAATCAATTACCAGTGGCTGCT
GCCAGTGGTGCTTTTGCATGTCTTTCCGGGTTGGACTCAAGACGATAGTTACCGGATAAGGCGCAGCGGT
CGGACTGAACGGGGGGTTCGTGCATACAGTCCAGCTTGGAGCGAACTGCCTACCCGGAACTGAGTGTCAG
GCGTGGAATGAGACAAACGCGGCCATAACAGCGGAATGACACCGGTAAACCGAAAGGCAGGAACAGGAGA
GCGCACGAGGGAGCCGCCAGGGGGAAACGCCTGGTATCTTTATAGTCCTGTCGGGTTTCGCCACCACTGA
TTTGAGCGTCAGATTTCGTGATGCTTGTCAGGGGGGCGGAGCCTATGGAAAAACGGCTTTGCCGCGGCCC
TCTCACTTCCCTGTTAAGTATCTTCCTGGCATCTTCCAGGAAATCTCCGCCCCGTTCGTAAGCCATTTCC
GCTCGCCGCAGTCGAACGACCGAGCGTAGCGAGTCAGTGAGCGAGGAAGCGGAATATATCCTGTATCACA
TATTCTGCTGACGCACCGGTGCAGCCTTTTTTCTCCTGCCACATGAAGCACTTCACTGACACCCTCATCA
GTGCCAACATAGTAAGCCAGTATACACTCCGCTAGCGCTGATGTCCGGCGGTGCTTTTGCCGTTACGCAC
CACCCCGTCAGTAGCTGAACAGGAGGGACAGCTGATAGAAACAGAAGCCACTGGAGCACCTCAAAAACAC
CATCATACACTAAATCAGTAAGTTGGCAGCATCACCCGACGCACTTTGCGCCGAATAAATACCTGTGACG
GAAGATCACTTCGCAGAATAAATAAATCCTGGTGTCCCTGTTGATACCGGGAAGCCCTGGGCCAACTTTT
GGCGAAAATGAGACGTTGATCGGCACGTAAGAGGTTCCAACTTTCACCATAATGAAATAAGATCACTACC
GGGCGTATTTTTTGAGTTATCGAGATTTTCAGGAGCTAAGGAAGCTAAAATGGAGAAAAAAATCACTGGA
TATACCACCGTTGATATATCCCAATGGCATCGTAAAGAACATTTTGAGGCATTTCAGTCAGTTGCTCAAT
GTACCTATAACCAGACCGTTCAGCTGGATATTACGGCCTTTTTAAAGACCGTAAAGAAAAATAAGCACAA
GTTTTATCCGGCCTTTATTCACATTCTTGCCCGCCTGATGAATGCTCATCCGGAGTTCCGTATGGCAATG
AAAGACGGTGAGCTGGTGATATGGGATAGTGTTCACCCTTGTTACACCGTTTTCCATGAGCAAACTGAAA
CGTTTTCATCGCTCTGGAGTGAATACCACGACGATTTCCGGCAGTTTCTACACATATATTCGCAAGATGT
GGCGTGTTACGGTGAAAACCTGGCCTATTTCCCTAAAGGGTTTATTGAGAATATGTTTTTCGTCTCAGCC
AATCCCTGGGTGAGTTTCACCAGTTTTGATTTAAACGTGGCCAATATGGACAACTTCTTCGCCCCCGTTT
TCACTATGGGCAAATATTATACGCAAGGCGACAAGGTGCTGATGCCGCTGGCGATTCAGGTTCATCATGC
CGTTTGTGATGGCTTCCATGTCGGCAGAATGCTTAATGAATTACAACAGTACTGCGATGAGTGGCAGGGC
GGGGCGTAATTTTTTTAAGGCAGTTATTGGTGCCCTTAAACGCCTGGTTGCTACGCCTGAATAAGTGATA
ATAAGCGGATGAATGGCAGAAATTCGAAAGCAAATTCGACCCGGTCGTCGGTTCAGGGCAGGGTCGTTAA
ATAGCCGCTTATGTCTATTGCTGGTTTACCGGTTTATTGACTACCGGAAGCAGTGTGACCGTGTGCTTCT
CAAATGCCTGAGGTTTCAGCAAAAAACCCCTCAAGACCCGTTTAGAGGCCCCAAGGGGTTATGCTAGTTA
TTGCTCAGCGGTGGCAGCAGCCTAGGTTAATTAAGCTGCGCTAGTAGACGAGTCCATGTGCTGGCGTTCA
AATTTCGCAGCAGCGGTTTCTTTACCAGACTCGAGTTACGCCTGCTGGTTCATCAGCTCGTTGAAAGTGG
TTTCTTTTTCAGTCACTTTCGCTTTCGCCAGTACAGCTTCAACAGCCTGTTCTTCCAGAGCAACATTGCG
CATGTTGTCCATCAGTTCTTTGTTTTTGCTGTAGAACTCGATAACTTCTTTCGGATCTTCGTACGCAGAA
GCCATCTCTTCGATCAGGCCTTTCACGCGCTCCTCGTCAGCTTTCAGCTCGTTGGTGCGGATAACTTCGC
CCAGCAGCAGGCCAACAACTACGCGGCGTTTAGCCTGTTCTTCGAACAGTTCGCGCGGCAGTTCCAGAGC
TTGTTTTTCGTTGCCACCGAAACGCTGTGCAGCCTGGCGACGCAGAACGTCGATTTCGCTGTCGATCAGC
GCAGCCGGTACGTCGATGTCGTTAGCTTTTACCAGACCTTCGATCGCCTGAGACTTAACGCGGTTACGGA
TGGCGCTCTTCAGCTCGCGCTCCATGTTTTTACGCACTTCAGCGCGCAGACCTTCTACGGAACCATCTTC
AACGCCGAAACGTTTGATGAATTCTGCAGTCAGTTCCGGCAGTTCACGCTCTTCAACTTTCTTCAGGTTG
ATAGCGAATTTCGCTGCTTTACCTTTCAGGCTTTCTGCGTGGTATTCTTCCGGGAAGGTCACGTCGATGG
TGAACTCTTCGCCAGCTTTGTGGCCTTTGATACCGTCTTCAAAGCCCGGGATCATACGACCCTGGCCCAT
CGCCAGTACGAAATCAGACGCTTTACCGCCTTCGAACTCTTCGCCGTCTACAGAACCGGTGAAGTCGATG
GTTACGCGGTCTTCTGCTTCAACAGCGCCGTCTTTTTCTTTCCAGGTCGCCTGCTGTTTACGCAGAGTAT
CCAGCATGCCGTCAACGTCAGCGTCGGTCACTTCAACGATCGGTTTTTCAACTTCGATCGCTTCCAGACC
CTGCAGTTCAACTTCCGGATAAACTTCAAACTCTACAGAGTAAGTGAAGTCTTCACCCAGCTTGTATTCG
CCCGGAACATAAGTCGGTGCGCCAGCCGGATTGATTTTTTCTTTAATGATGGCGTCAATGAAGTTACGGC
TCATCAGGTCACCCAGAACGTCCTGGCGTACAGACGCGCCATAACGCTGAGCAACGATATTCATTGGCAC
TTTGCCTTTGCGGAAGCCGTCAATACGTACTTTTTTCGCAACGTTGACCAGCTCGCTTTTAACAGCGGTC
TCGATGCTGTCAGCAGCGACAGTAATCGTTACACGGCGGCCAAGGCCTTGAGTGGTTTCAACTGAAACTT
GCATATGTATATCTCCTTCTTATACTTAACTAATATACTAAGATGGGGAATTGTTATCCGCTCACAATTC
CCCTATAGTGAGTCGTATTAATTTCGATTATGCGGCCGTGTACAATACGATTACTTTCTGTTCGACTTAA
GCATTATGCGGCCGCAAGCTTA
[1644 nt withheld, positions 4363-6006]
TATCTTTATTCCTTAAATTCGTATGTTCAGTGTCGTGCGCGGATTA
[288 nt withheld, positions 6053-6340]
CCCCATGGTATATCTCCTTATTAAAGTTAAACAAAATTATTTCTACAGGGGAATTGTTATCCGCTCACAA
TTCCCCTATAGTGAGTCGTATTAATTTCCTAATGCAGGAGTCGCATAAGGGAGAGCGTCGAGATCCCGGA
CACCATCGAATGGCGCAAAACCTTTCGCGGTATGGCATGATAGCGCCCGGAAGAGAGTCAATTCAGGGTG
GTGAATGTGAAACCAGTAACGTTATACGATGTCGCAGAGTATGCCGGTGTCTCTTATCAGACCGTTTCCC
GCGTGGTGAACCAGGCCAGCCACGTTTCTGCGAAAACGCGGGAAAAAGTGGAAGCGGCGATGGCGGAGCT
GAATTACATTCCCAACCGCGTGGCACAACAACTGGCGGGCAAACAGTCGTTGCTGATTGGCGTTGCCACC
TCCAGTCTGGCCCTGCACGCGCCGTCGCAAATTGTCGCGGCGATTAAATCTCGCGCCGATCAACTGGGTG
CCAGCGTGGTGGTGTCGATGGTAGAACGAAGCGGCGTCGAAGCCTGTAAAGCGGCGGTGCACAATCTTCT
CGCGCAACGCGTCAGTGGGCTGATCATTAACTATCCGCTGGATGACCAGGATGCCATTGCTGTGGAAGCT
GCCTGCACTAATGTTCCGGCGTTATTTCTTGATGTCTCTGACCAGACACCCATCAACAGTATTATTTTCT
CCCATGAAGACGGTACGCGACTGGGCGTGGAGCATCTGGTCGCATTGGGTCACCAGCAAATCGCGCTGTT
AGCGGGCCCATTAAGTTCTGTCTCGGCGCGTCTGCGTCTGGCTGGCTGGCATAAATAT
