>Addgene plasmid #83923 | pACYC-GroEL/ES-TF | addgene partial sequence | sequence record 163192 | DuetDOWN-1 5'-TTGTACACGGCCGCATAATC-3'
GGGGAATTGTGAGCGGATAACAATTCCCCATCTTAGTATATTAGTTAAGTATAAGAAGGAGATATACATA
TGCAAGTTTCAGTTGAAACCACTCAAGGCCTTGGCCGCCGTGTAACGATTACTGTCGCTGCTGACAGCAT
CGAGACCGCTGTTAAAAGCGAGCTGGTCAACGTTGCGAAAAAAGTACGTATTGACGGCTTCCGCAAAGGC
AAAGTGCCAATGAATATCGTTGCTCAGCGTTATGGCGCGTCTGTACGCCAGGACGTTCTGGGTGACCTGA
TGAGCCGTAACTTCATTGACGCCATCATTAAAGAAAAAATCAATCCGGCTGGCGCACCGACTTATGTTCC
GGGCGAATACAAGCTGGGTGAAGACTTCACTTACTCTGTAGAGTTTGAAGTTTATCCGGAAGTTGAACTG
CAGGGTCTGGAAGCGATCGAAGTTGAAAAACCGATCGTTGAAGTGACCGACGCTGACGTTGACGGCATGC
TGGATACTCTGCGTAAACAGCAGGCGACCTGGAAAGAAAAAGACGGCGCTGTTGAAGCAGAAGACCGCGT
AACCATCGACTTCACCGGTTCTGTAGACGGCGAAGAGTTCGAAGGCGGTAAAGCGTCTGATTTCGTACTG
GCGATGGGCCAGGGTCGTATGATCCCGGGCTTTGAAGACGGTATCAAAGGCCACAAAGCTGGCGAAGAGT
TCACCATCGACGTGACCTTCCCGGAAGAATACCACGCAGAAAGCCTGAAAGGTAAAGCAGCGAAATTCGC
TATCAACCTGAAGAAAGTTGAAGAGCGTGAA
