>Addgene plasmid #83923 | pACYC-GroEL/ES-TF | addgene partial sequence | sequence record 163193 | DuetUP2 5'-GATTATGCGGCCGTGTACAA-3'
TTAGCATTATGCGGCCGCAAGCTTA
[774 nt withheld, positions 26-799]
