>Addgene plasmid #83923 | pACYC-GroEL/ES-TF | addgene partial sequence | sequence record 164178 | pCW-SEQ-fwd 5'-ACATCGTATAACGTTACTGG-3'
CTCTCTTCCGGGCGCTATCATGCCATACCGCGAAAGGTTTTGCGCCATTCGATGGTGTCCGGGATCTCGA
CGCTCTCCCTTATGCGACTCCTGCATTAGGAAATTAATACGACTCACTATAGGGGAATTGTGAGCGGATA
ACAATTCCCCTGTAGAAATAATTTTGTTTAACTTTAATAAGGAGATATACCATGGGG
[288 nt withheld, positions 198-485]
TAATCCGCGCACGACACTGAACATACGAATTTAAGGAATAAAGATA
[243 nt withheld, positions 532-774]
